>Addgene plasmid #121534 | pSLQ1371-sgITGB1-3 | addgene full sequence | sequence record 235393 | Addgene NGS Result
GCGTGGATAACCGTATTACCGCCATGCATTAGTTATTAATAGTAATCAATTACGGGGTCATTAGTTCATA
GCCCATATATGGAGTTCCGCGTTACATAACTTACGGTAAATGGCCCGCCTGGCTGACCGCCCAACGACCC
CCGCCCATTGACGTCAATAATGACGTATGTTCCCATAGTAACGCCAATAGGGACTTTCCATTGACGTCAA
TGGGTGGAGTATTTACGGTAAACTGCCCACTTGGCAGTACATCAAGTGTATCATATGCCAAGTACGCCCC
CTATTGACGTCAATGACGGTAAATGGCCCGCCTGGCATTATGCCCAGTACATGACCTTATGGGACTTTCC
TACTTGGCAGTACATCTACGTATTAGTCATCGCTATTACCATGGTGATGCGGTTTTGGCAGTACATCAAT
GGGCGTGGATAGCGGTTTGACTCACGGGGATTTCCAAGTCTCCACCCCATTGACGTCAATGGGAGTTTGT
TTTGGCACCAAAATCAACGGGACTTTCCAAAATGTCGTAACAACTCCGCCCCATTGACGCAAATGGGCGG
TAGGCGTGTACGGTGGGAGGTCTATATAAGCAGAGCTGGTTTAGTGAACCGTCAGATCCGCTAGCCCACC
ATGACCGAGTACAAGCCCACGGTGCGCCTCGCCACCCGCGACGACGTCCCCCGGGCCGTACGCACCCTCG
CCGCCGCGTTCGCCGACTACCCCGCCACGCGCCACACCGTCGACCCGGACCGCCACATCGAGCGGGTCAC
CGAGCTGCAAGAACTCTTCCTCACGCGCGTCGGGCTCGACATCGGCAAGGTGTGGGTCGCGGACGACGGC
GCCGCGGTGGCGGTCTGGACCACGCCGGAGAGCGTCGAAGCGGGGGCGGTGTTCGCCGAGATCGGCCCGC
GCATGGCCGAGTTGAGCGGTTCCCGGCTGGCCGCGCAGCAACAGATGGAAGGCCTCCTGGCGCCGCACCG
GCCCAAGGAGCCCGCGTGGTTCCTGGCCACCGTCGGCGTCTCGCCCGACCACCAGGGCAAGGGTCTGGGC
AGCGCCGTCGTGCTCCCCGGAGTGGAGGCGGCCGAGCGCGCCGGGGTGCCCGCCTTCCTGGAGACCTCCG
CGCCCCGCAACCTCCCCTTCTACGAGCGGCTCGGCTTCACCGTCACCGCCGACGTCGAGGTGCCCGAAGG
ACCGCGCACCTGGTGCATGACCCGCAAGCCCGGTGCCGGATCGGGAGAGGGCAGAGGAAGTCTGCTAACA
TGCGGTGACGTCGAGGAGAATCCTGGCCCACCGGTCGCCACCATGGTGAGCAAGGGCGAGGAGGATAACA
TGGCCATCATCAAGGAGTTCATGCGCTTCAAGGTGCACATGGAGGGCTCCGTGAACGGCCACGAGTTCGA
GATCGAGGGCGAGGGCGAGGGCCGCCCCTACGAGGGCACCCAGACCGCCAAGCTGAAGGTGACCAAGGGT
GGCCCCCTGCCCTTCGCCTGGGACATCCTGTCCCCTCAGTTCATGTACGGCTCCAAGGCCTACGTGAAGC
ACCCCGCCGACATCCCCGACTACTTGAAGCTGTCCTTCCCCGAGGGCTTCAAGTGGGAGCGCGTGATGAA
CTTCGAGGACGGCGGCGTGGTGACCGTGACCCAGGACTCCTCCCTGCAGGACGGCGAGTTCATCTACAAG
GTGAAGCTGCGCGGCACCAACTTCCCCTCCGACGGCCCCGTAATGCAGAAGAAGACCATGGGCTGGGAGG
CCTCCTCCGAGCGGATGTACCCCGAGGACGGCGCCCTGAAGGGCGAGATCAAGCAGAGGCTGAAGCTGAA
GGACGGCGGCCACTACGACGCTGAGGTCAAGACCACCTACAAGGCCAAGAAGCCCGTGCAGCTGCCCGGC
GCCTACAACGTCAACATCAAGTTGGACATCACCTCCCACAACGAGGACTACACCATCGTGGAACAGTACG
AACGCGCCGAGGGCCGCCACTCCACCGGCGGCATGGACGAGCTGTACAAGTAAGAATTCGTCGAGGGACC
TAATAACTTCGTATAGCATACATTATACGAAGTTATACATGTTTAAGGGTTCCGGTTCCACTAGGTACAA
TTCGATATCAAGCTTATCGATAATCAACCTCTGGATTACAAAATTTGTGAAAGATTGACTGGTATTCTTA
ACTATGTTGCTCCTTTTACGCTATGTGGATACGCTGCTTTAATGCCTTTGTATCATGCTATTGCTTCCCG
TATGGCTTTCATTTTCTCCTCCTTGTATAAATCCTGGTTGCTGTCTCTTTATGAGGAGTTGTGGCCCGTT
GTCAGGCAACGTGGCGTGGTGTGCACTGTGTTTGCTGACGCAACCCCCACTGGTTGGGGCATTGCCACCA
CCTGTCAGCTCCTTTCCGGGACTTTCGCTTTCCCCCTCCCTATTGCCACGGCGGAACTCATCGCCGCCTG
CCTTGCCCGCTGCTGGACAGGGGCTCGGCTGTTGGGCACTGACAATTCCGTGGTGTTGTCGGGGAAATCA
TCGTCCTTTCCTTGGCTGCTCGCCTGTGTTGCCACCTGGATTCTGCGCGGGACGTCCTTCTGCTACGTCC
CTTCGGCCCTCAATCCAGCGGACCTTCCTTCCCGCGGCCTGCTGCCGGCTCTGCGGCCTCTTCCGCGTCT
TCGCCTTCGCCCTCAGACGAGTCGGATCTCCCTTTGGGCCGCCTCCCCGCATCGATACCGTCGACCTCGA
TCGAGACCTAGAAAAACATGGAGCAATCACAAGTAGCAATACAGCAGCTACCAATGCTGATTGTGCCTGG
CTAGAAGCACAAGAGGAGGAGGAGGTGGGTTTTCCAGTCACACCTCAGGTACCTTTAAGACCAATGACTT
ACAAGGCAGCTGTAGATCTTAGCCACTTTTTAAAAGAAAAGGGGGGACTGGAAGGGCTAATTCACTCCCA
ACGAAGACAAGATATCCTTGATCTGTGGATCTACCACACACAAGGCTACTTCCCTGATTGGCAGAACTAC
ACACCAGGGCCAGGGATCAGATATCCACTGACCTTTGGATGGTGCTACAAGCTAGTACCAGTTGAGCAAG
AGAAGGTAGAAGAAGCCAATGAAGGAGAGAACACCCGCTTGTTACACCCTGTGAGCCTGCATGGGATGGA
TGACCCGGAGAGAGAAGTATTAGAGTGGAGGTTTGACAGCCGCCTAGCATTTCATCACATGGCCCGAGAG
CTGCATCCGGACTGTACTGGGTCTCTCTGGTTAGACCAGATCTGAGCCTGGGAGCTCTCTGGCTAACTAG
GGAACCCACTGCTTAAGCCTCAATAAAGCTTGCCTTGAGTGCTTCAAGTAGTGTGTGCCCGTCTGTTGTG
TGACTCTGGTAACTAGAGATCCCTCAGACCCTTTTAGTCAGTGTGGAAAATCTCTAGCAGCATGTGAGCA
AAAGGCCAGCAAAAGGCCAGGAACCGTAAAAAGGCCGCGTTGCTGGCGTTTTTCCATAGGCTCCGCCCCC
CTGACGAGCATCACAAAAATCGACGCTCAAGTCAGAGGTGGCGAAACCCGACAGGACTATAAAGATACCA
GGCGTTTCCCCCTGGAAGCTCCCTCGTGCGCTCTCCTGTTCCGACCCTGCCGCTTACCGGATACCTGTCC
GCCTTTCTCCCTTCGGGAAGCGTGGCGCTTTCTCATAGCTCACGCTGTAGGTATCTCAGTTCGGTGTAGG
TCGTTCGCTCCAAGCTGGGCTGTGTGCACGAACCCCCCGTTCAGCCCGACCGCTGCGCCTTATCCGGTAA
CTATCGTCTTGAGTCCAACCCGGTAAGACACGACTTATCGCCACTGGCAGCAGCCACTGGTAACAGGATT
AGCAGAGCGAGGTATGTAGGCGGTGCTACAGAGTTCTTGAAGTGGTGGCCTAACTACGGCTACACTAGAA
GAACAGTATTTGGTATCTGCGCTCTGCTGAAGCCAGTTACCTTCGGAAAAAGAGTTGGTAGCTCTTGATC
CGGCAAACAAACCACCGCTGGTAGCGGTGGTTTTTTTGTTTGCAAGCAGCAGATTACGCGCAGAAAAAAA
GGATCTCAAGAAGATCCTTTGATCTTTTCTACGGGGTCTGACGCTCAGTGGAACGAAAACTCACGTTAAG
GGATTTTGGTCATGAGATTATCAAAAAGGATCTTCACCTAGATCCTTTTAAATTAAAAATGAAGTTTTAA
ATCAATCTAAAGTATATATGAGTAAACTTGGTCTGACAGTTACCAATGCTTAATCAGTGAGGCACCTATC
TCAGCGATCTGTCTATTTCGTTCATCCATAGTTGCCTGACTCCCCGTCGTGTAGATAACTACGATACGGG
AGGGCTTACCATCTGGCCCCAGTGCTGCAATGATACCGCGAGACCCACGCTCACCGGCTCCAGATTTATC
AGCAATAAACCAGCCAGCCGGAAGGGCCGAGCGCAGAAGTGGTCCTGCAACTTTATCCGCCTCCATCCAG
TCTATTAATTGTTGCCGGGAAGCTAGAGTAAGTAGTTCGCCAGTTAATAGTTTGCGCAACGTTGTTGCCA
TTGCTACAGGCATCGTGGTGTCACGCTCGTCGTTTGGTATGGCTTCATTCAGCTCCGGTTCCCAACGATC
AAGGCGAGTTACATGATCCCCCATGTTGTGCAAAAAAGCGGTTAGCTCCTTCGGTCCTCCGATCGTTGTC
AGAAGTAAGTTGGCCGCAGTGTTATCACTCATGGTTATGGCAGCACTGCATAATTCTCTTACTGTCATGC
CATCCGTAAGATGCTTTTCTGTGACTGGTGAGTACTCAACCAAGTCATTCTGAGAATAGTGTATGCGGCG
ACCGAGTTGCTCTTGCCCGGCGTCAATACGGGATAATACCGCGCCACATAGCAGAACTTTAAAAGTGCTC
ATCATTGGAAAACGTTCTTCGGGGCGAAAACTCTCAAGGATCTTACCGCTGTTGAGATCCAGTTCGATGT
AACCCACTCGTGCACCCAACTGATCTTCAGCATCTTTTACTTTCACCAGCGTTTCTGGGTGAGCAAAAAC
AGGAAGGCAAAATGCCGCAAAAAAGGGAATAAGGGCGACACGGAAATGTTGAATACTCATACTCTTCCTT
TTTCAATATTATTGAAGCATTTATCAGGGTTATTGTCTCATGAGCGGATACATATTTGAATGTATTTAGA
AAAATAAACAAATAGGGGTTCCGCGCACATTTCCCCGAAAAGTGCCACCTGACGTCGACGGATCGGGAGA
TCTCCCGATCCCCTATGGTGCACTCTCAGTACAATCTGCTCTGATGCCGCATAGTTAAGCCAGTATCTGC
TCCCTGCTTGTGTGTTGGAGGTCGCTGAGTAGTGCGCGAGCAAAATTTAAGCTACAACAAGGCAAGGCTT
GACCGACAATTGCATGAAGAATCTGCTTAGGGTTAGGCGTTTTGCGCTGCTTCGCGATGTACGGGCCAGA
TATACGCGTTGACATTGATTATTGACTAGTTATTAATAGTAATCAATTACGGGGTCATTAGTTCATAGCC
CATATATGGAGTTCCGCGTTACATAACTTACGGTAAATGGCCCGCCTGGCTGACCGCCCAACGACCCCCG
CCCATTGACGTCAATAATGACGTATGTTCCCATAGTAACGCCAATAGGGACTTTCCATTGACGTCAATGG
GTGGAGTATTTACGGTAAACTGCCCACTTGGCAGTACATCAAGTGTATCATATGCCAAGTACGCCCCCTA
TTGACGTCAATGACGGTAAATGGCCCGCCTGGCATTATGCCCAGTACATGACCTTATGGGACTTTCCTAC
TTGGCAGTACATCTACGTATTAGTCATCGCTATTACCATGGTGATGCGGTTTTGGCAGTACATCAATGGG
CGTGGATAGCGGTTTGACTCACGGGGATTTCCAAGTCTCCACCCCATTGACGTCAATGGGAGTTTGTTTT
GGCACCAAAATCAACGGGACTTTCCAAAATGTCGTAACAACTCCGCCCCATTGACGCAAATGGGCGGTAG
GCGTGTACGGTGGGAGGTCTATATAAGCAGCGCGTTTTGCCTGTACTGGGTCTCTCTGGTTAGACCAGAT
CTGAGCCTGGGAGCTCTCTGGCTAACTAGGGAACCCACTGCTTAAGCCTCAATAAAGCTTGCCTTGAGTG
CTTCAAGTAGTGTGTGCCCGTCTGTTGTGTGACTCTGGTAACTAGAGATCCCTCAGACCCTTTTAGTCAG
TGTGGAAAATCTCTAGCAGTGGCGCCCGAACAGGGACTTGAAAGCGAAAGGGAAACCAGAGGAGCTCTCT
CGACGCAGGACTCGGCTTGCTGAAGCGCGCACGGCAAGAGGCGAGGGGCGGCGACTGGTGAGTACGCCAA
AAATTTTGACTAGCGGAGGCTAGAAGGAGAGAGATGGGTGCGAGAGCGTCAGTATTAAGCGGGGGAGAAT
TAGATCGCGATGGGAAAAAATTCGGTTAAGGCCAGGGGGAAAGAAAAAATATAAATTAAAACATATAGTA
TGGGCAAGCAGGGAGCTAGAACGATTCGCAGTTAATCCTGGCCTGTTAGAAACATCAGAAGGCTGTAGAC
AAATACTGGGACAGCTACAACCATCCCTTCAGACAGGATCAGAAGAACTTAGATCATTATATAATACAGT
AGCAACCCTCTATTGTGTGCATCAAAGGATAGAGATAAAAGACACCAAGGAAGCTTTAGACAAGATAGAG
GAAGAGCAAAACAAAAGTAAGACCACCGCACAGCAAGCGGCCGGCCGCTGATCTTCAGACCTGGAGGAGG
AGATATGAGGGACAATTGGAGAAGTGAATTATATAAATATAAAGTAGTAAAAATTGAACCATTAGGAGTA
GCACCCACCAAGGCAAAGAGAAGAGTGGTGCAGAGAGAAAAAAGAGCAGTGGGAATAGGAGCTTTGTTCC
TTGGGTTCTTGGGAGCAGCAGGAAGCACTATGGGCGCAGCGTCAATGACGCTGACGGTACAGGCCAGACA
ATTATTGTCTGGTATAGTGCAGCAGCAGAACAATTTGCTGAGGGCTATTGAGGCGCAACAGCATCTGTTG
CAACTCACAGTCTGGGGCATCAAGCAGCTCCAGGCAAGAATCCTGGCTGTGGAAAGATACCTAAAGGATC
AACAGCTCCTGGGGATTTGGGGTTGCTCTGGAAAACTCATTTGCACCACTGCTGTGCCTTGGAATGCTAG
TTGGAGTAATAAATCTCTGGAACAGATTTGGAATCACACGACCTGGATGGAGTGGGACAGAGAAATTAAC
AATTACACAAGCTTAATACACTCCTTAATTGAAGAATCGCAAAACCAGCAAGAAAAGAATGAACAAGAAT
TATTGGAATTAGATAAATGGGCAAGTTTGTGGAATTGGTTTAACATAACAAATTGGCTGTGGTATATAAA
ATTATTCATAATGATAGTAGGAGGCTTGGTAGGTTTAAGAATAGTTTTTGCTGTACTTTCTATAGTGAAT
AGAGTTAGGCAGGGATATTCACCATTATCGTTTCAGACCCACCTCCCAACCCCGAGGGGACCCGACAGGC
CCGAAGGAATAGAAGAAGAAGGTGGAGAGAGAGACAGAGACAGATCCATTCGATTAGTGAACGGATCGGC
ACTGCGTGCGCCAATTCTGCAGACAAATGGCAGTATTCATCCACAATTTTAAAAGAAAAGGGGGGATTGG
GGGGTACAGTGCAGGGGAAAGAATAGTAGACATAATAGCAACAGACATACAAACTAAAGAATTACAAAAA
CAAATTACAAAAATTCAAAATTTTCGGGTTTATTACAGGGACAGCAGAGATCCAGTTTGGTTAGTACCGG
GCCCGCTCTAGAGATCCGACGCGCCATCTCTAGGCCCGCGCCGGCCCCCTCGCACGGACTTGTGGGAGAA
GCTCGGCTACTCCCCTGCCCCGGTTAATTTGCATATAATATTTCCTAGTAACTATAGAGGCTTAATGTGC
GATAAAAGACAGATAATCTGTTCTTTTTAATACTAGCTACATTTTACATGATAGGCTTGGATTTCTATAA
CTTCGTATAGCATACATTATACGAAGTTATAAACAGCACAAAAGGAAACTCACCCTAACTGTAAAGTAAT
TGTGTGTTTTGAGACTATAAGTATCCCTTGGAGAACCACCTTGTTGGTTCAGTGAATGGGAACAACGGTT
TAAGAGCTATGCTGGAAACAGCATAGCAAGTTTAAATAAGGCTAGTCCGTTATCAACTTGAAAAAGTGGC
ACCGAGTCGGTGCTTTTTTTCTCGAGTACTAGGATCCATTAGGCGGCC
Features (pLannotate 1.2.2; 24 found; start..end, strand, type, name):
     90..393     +  enhancer       CMV enhancer: human cytomegalovirus immediate early enhancer
    394..597     +  promoter       CMV promoter: human cytomegalovirus (CMV) immediate early promoter
    631..1227    +  CDS            PuroR: puromycin N-acetyltransferase; pac from Streptomyces alboniger; confers resistance to puromycin
   1303..2010    +  CDS            mCherry: mCherry is a basic (constitutively fluorescent) red fluorescent protein published in 2004, derived from Discosoma sp.. It is reported to be a very rapidly-maturing monomer with low acid sensitivity.
   2033..2066    +  protein_bind   loxP: Cre-mediated recombination occurs in the 8-bp core sequence (GCATACAT). Cre recombinase
   2099..2122    +  misc_feature   MCS (fragment): pBluescript multiple cloning site
   2122..2710    +  misc_feature   WPRE: woodchuck hepatitis virus posttranscriptional regulatory element
   2711..2730    +  misc_feature   MCS (fragment): pBluescript multiple cloning site
   2732..3232    +  CDS            nef (fragment): NEF_HV1LA - Experimental evidence at protein level: Swiss-Prot protein existence level 1. Extracellular Nef protein targets CD4(+) T-lymphocytes for apoptosis by interacting with CXCR4 surface receptors. From Human immunodeficiency virus type 1 group M subtype B (isolate Lai) (HIV-1).
   3239..3419    +  LTR            5' LTR (truncated): truncated 5' long terminal repeat (LTR) from HIV-1
   3481..4069    -  rep_origin     ori: high-copy-number ColE1/pMB1/pBR322/pUC origin of replication
   4240..5100    -  CDS            AmpR: β-lactamase; bla; confers resistance to ampicillin, carbenicillin, and related antibiotics
   5101..5205    -  promoter       AmpR promoter: bla
   5264..5316    -  misc_feature   bom (fragment): basis of mobility region from pBR322
   5471..5850    +  enhancer       CMV enhancer: human cytomegalovirus immediate early enhancer
   5851..6050    +  promoter       CMV promoter: human cytomegalovirus (CMV) immediate early promoter
   6068..6248    +  LTR            5' LTR (truncated): truncated 5' long terminal repeat (LTR) from HIV-1
   6295..6420    +  misc_feature   HIV-1 Ψ: packaging signal of human immunodeficiency virus type 1
   6404..6742    +  CDS            HIV-1 gag (fragment): gag protein from human immunodeficiency virus 1; gag
   6917..7150    +  misc_feature   RRE: The Rev response element (RRE) of HIV-1 allows for Rev-dependent mRNA export from the nucleus to the cytoplasm.
   7527..7627    +  CDS            Rev (fragment): human immunodeficiency virus 1 (HIV-1) Rev protein; rev; enhances nuclear export of unspliced and incompletely spliced viral mRNAs
   7677..7794    +  misc_feature   cPPT/CTS: central polypurine tract and central termination sequence of HIV-1
   8047..8080    +  protein_bind   loxP: Cre-mediated recombination occurs in the 8-bp core sequence (GCATACAT). Cre recombinase
   8206..8273    +  misc_RNA       tracrRNA (fragment): trans-activating CRISPR RNA for the Streptococcus pyogenes CRISPR/Cas9 system
