[The description below was written by a language model from this plasmid's Addgene catalogue record and pLannotate feature annotations shown in this document.]
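Description:
pSLQ1371-sgITGB1-3 is a lentiviral CRISPR guide RNA expression plasmid built on the pSLQ1371 backbone, carrying a 21-nt spacer directed against human ITGB1 (β1 integrin), the third guide in a series judging by its name. It is propagated in bacteria through a high-copy ColE1/pUC-type origin and ampicillin resistance (β-lactamase). The catalogue lists a size of 8,319 bp, while the annotated sequencing result is 8,308 nt.

The viral portion follows an HIV-1-based transfer vector layout. A CMV enhancer/promoter is fused to a truncated 5' LTR to drive genomic RNA production in packaging cells. It is followed by the Ψ packaging signal with a gag fragment, the Rev response element for nuclear export of unspliced RNA, and the cPPT/CTS. A second truncated LTR downstream closes the provirus. According to the catalogue, the guide was cloned between BstXI and XhoI sites and is transcribed from a mouse U6 promoter. The feature table does not annotate this promoter, but it does detect a fragment of the Streptococcus pyogenes tracrRNA scaffold, consistent with an sgRNA cassette for SpCas9-family proteins.

Downstream, an internal CMV enhancer/promoter drives puromycin N-acetyltransferase linked to mCherry. The record describes this as Puro-T2A-mCherry, so a single transcript yields both a drug selection marker and a red fluorescent reporter for tracking transduced cells. A WPRE follows to enhance transcript expression. Two loxP sites flank the sgRNA and marker region, which in principle would permit Cre-mediated excision, although the record does not mention such a use. No Cas9 or dCas9 is encoded, so that protein must be supplied separately. The associated study concerns the role of β1 and β4 integrins in YAP translocation.
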