Addgene plasmid #121534: pSLQ1371-sgITGB1-3
Purpose: sgITGB1-3 sequence: GTTCAGTGAATGGGAACAACG. Lentiviral mouse U6 (mU6) promoter-driven expression vector that coexpessed Puro-T2A-mCherry from a CMV promoter.
Depositing lab: Ovijit Chaudhuri & Stanley Qi. Depositing organization: Stanford University. Publication: Identification of cell context-dependent YAP-associated proteins reveals beta1 and beta4 integrin mediate YAP translocation independently of cell spreading. Lee JY, Dominguez AA, Nam S, Stowers RS, Qi LS, Chaudhuri O. Sci Rep. 2019 Nov 20;9(1):17188. doi: 10.1038/s41598-019-53659-4. PubMed 31748579.
Backbone
  Vector backbone: pSLQ1371
  Total vector size (bp): 8319
  Vector type: Mammalian Expression, Lentiviral, CRISPR
  Selectable markers: Puromycin
Growth in bacteria
  Bacterial resistance: Ampicillin, 100 μg/mL
  Growth temperature: 37°C
  Growth strain: NEB Stable
  Copy number: Unknown
Gene/Insert
  Gene/Insert name: sgITGB1-3
  Species: H. sapiens (human)
  Insert size (bp): 21
  Promoter: mouse U6
  Tag / fusion protein: mCherry (C terminal on backbone)
  Cloning method: Restriction Enzyme; 5′ cloning site BstXI (not destroyed); 3′ cloning site XhoI (not destroyed)
  Sequencing primers: 5′ GAGATCCAGTTTGGTTAGTACCGGG
Resource information
  A portion of this plasmid was derived from a plasmid made by: Antonia A. Dominguez and Lei S. Qi, Stanford University
Terms and licenses: Academic/Nonprofit Terms; Industry Terms: Not Available to Industry
How to cite: pSLQ1371-sgITGB1-3 was a gift from Ovijit Chaudhuri & Stanley Qi (Addgene plasmid # 121534 ; http://n2t.net/addgene:121534 ; RRID:Addgene_121534)
